>Addgene plasmid #210360 | TMEM106B-2Strep | addgene full sequence | sequence record 417528 | Addgene NGS Result
GTCGACGGATCGGGAGATCTCCCGATCCCCTATGGTGCACTCTCAGTACAATCTGCTCTGATGCCGCATA
GTTAAGCCAGTATCTGCTCCCTGCTTGTGTGTTGGAGGTCGCTGAGTAGTGCGCGAGCAAAATTTAAGCT
ACAACAAGGCAAGGCTTGACCGACAATTGCATGAAGAATCTGCTTAGGGTTAGGCGTTTTGCGCTGCTTC
GCGATGTACGGGCCAGATATACGCGTTGACATTGATTATTGACTAGTTATTAATAGTAATCAATTACGGG
GTCATTAGTTCATAGCCCATATATGGAGTTCCGCGTTACATAACTTACGGTAAATGGCCCGCCTGGCTGA
CCGCCCAACGACCCCCGCCCATTGACGTCAATAATGACGTATGTTCCCATAGTAACGCCAATAGGGACTT
TCCATTGACGTCAATGGGTGGAGTATTTACGGTAAACTGCCCACTTGGCAGTACATCAAGTGTATCATAT
GCCAAGTACGCCCCCTATTGACGTCAATGACGGTAAATGGCCCGCCTGGCATTATGCCCAGTACATGACC
TTATGGGACTTTCCTACTTGGCAGTACATCTACGTATTAGTCATCGCTATTACCATGGTGATGCGGTTTT
GGCAGTACATCAATGGGCGTGGATAGCGGTTTGACTCACGGGGATTTCCAAGTCTCCACCCCATTGACGT
CAATGGGAGTTTGTTTTGGCACCAAAATCAACGGGACTTTCCAAAATGTCGTAACAACTCCGCCCCATTG
ACGCAAATGGGCGGTAGGCGTGTACGGTGGGAGGTCTATATAAGCAGAGCTCTCTGGCTAACTAGAGAAC
CCACTGCTTACTGGCTTATCGAAATTAATACGACTCACTATAGGGAGACCCAAGCTTGGTACCGAGCTCG
GATCCATGGGAAAGTCTCTTTCTCATTTGCCTTTGCATTCAAGCAAAGAAGATGCTTATGATGGAGTCAC
ATCTGAAAACATGAGGAATGGACTGGTTAATAGTGAAGTCCATAATGAAGATGGAAGAAATGGAGATGTC
TCTCAGTTTCCATATGTGGAATTTACAGGAAGAGATAGTGTCACCTGCCCTACTTGTCAGGGAACAGGAA
GAATTCCTAGGGGGCAAGAAAACCAACTGGTGGCATTGATTCCATATAGTGATCAGAGATTAAGGCCAAG
AAGAACAAAGCTGTATGTGATGGCTTCTGTGTTTGTCTGTCTACTCCTTTCTGGATTGGCTGTGTTTTTC
CTTTTCCCTCGCTCTATCGACGTGAAATACATTGGTGTAAAATCAGCCTATGTCAGTTATGATGTTCAGA
AGCGTACAATTTATTTAAATATCACAAACACACTAAATATAACAAACAATAACTATTACTCTGTCGAAGT
TGAAAACATCACTGCCCAAGTTCAATTTTCAAAAACAGTTATTGGAAAGGCACGCTTAAACAACATAACC
ATTATTGGTCCACTTGATATGAAACAAATTGATTACACAGTACCTACCGTTATAGCAGAGGAAATGAGTT
ATATGTATGATTTCTGTACTCTGATATCCATCAAAGTGCATAACATAGTACTCATGATGCAAGTTACTGT
GACAACAACATACTTTGGCCACTCTGAACAGATATCCCAGGAGAGGTATCAGTATGTCGACTGTGGAAGA
AACACAACTTATCAGTTGGGGCAGTCTGAATATTTAAATGTACTTCAGCCACAACAGGAATTCGCCGCCA
CCATGGCGGCCGCCAGCTGGAGCCACCCTCAGTTCGAGAAGGGAGGAGGAAGCGGCGGAGGCAGCGGAGG
AGGAAGCTGGAGCCACCCGCAGTTCGAGAAATGACTCGAGCATGCATCTAGAGGCTGGAGCCACCCGCAG
TTCGAGAAATGACTCGAGCATGCATCTAGAGGGCCCTATTCTATAGTGTCACCTAAATGCTAGAGCTCGC
TGATCAGCCTCGACTGTGCCTTCTAGTTGCCAGCCATCTGTTGTTTGCCCCTCCCCCGTGCCTTCCTTGA
CCCTGGAAGGTGCCACTCCCACTGTCCTTTCCTAATAAAATGAGGAAATTGCATCGCATTGTCTGAGTAG
GTGTCATTCTATTCTGGGGGGTGGGGTGGGGCAGGACAGCAAGGGGGAGGATTGGGAAGACAATAGCAGG
CATGCTGGGGATGCGGTGGGCTCTATGGCTTCTGAGGCGGAAAGAACCAGCTGGGGCTCTAGGGGGTATC
CCC
[124 nt withheld, positions 2244-2367]
C
[91 nt withheld, positions 2369-2459]
A
[49 nt withheld, positions 2461-2509]
CCTTTGACGTTGGAGTCCACGTTCTTT
[37 nt withheld, positions 2537-2573]
ACCCTATCTCGGTCTATTCTTTTGATTTATAAGGGATTTTGCCGATTTCGGCCTATTGGTTAAAAAATGA
GCTGATTTAACAAAAATTTAACGCGAATTAATTCTGTGGAATGTGTGTCAGTTAGGGTGTGGAAAGTCCC
CAGGCTCCCCAGCAGGCAGAAGTATGCAAAGCATGCATCTCAATTAGTCAGCAACCAGGTGTGGAAAGTC
CCCAGGCTCCCCAGCAGGCAGAAGTATGCAAAGCATGCATCTCAATTAGTCAGCAACCATAGTCCCGCCC
CTAACTCCGCCCATCCCGCCCCTAACTCCGCCCAGTTCCGCCCATTCTCCGCCCCATGGCTGACTAATTT
TTTTTATTTATGCAGAGGCCGAGGCCGCCTCTGCCTCTGAGCTATTCCAGAAGTAGTGAGGAGGCTTTTT
TGGAGGCCTAGGCTTTTGCAAAAAGCTCCCGGGAGCTTGTATATCCATTTTCGGATCTGATCAAGAGACA
GGATGAGGATCGTTTCGCATGATTGAACAAGATGGATTGCACGCAGGTTCTCCGGCCGCTTGGGTGGAGA
GGCTATTCGGCTATGACTGGGCACAACAGACAATCGGCTGCTCTGATGCCGCCGTGTTCCGGCTGTCAGC
GCAGGGGCGCCCGGTTCTTTTTGTCAAGACCGACCTGTCCGGTGCCCTGAATGAACTGCAGGACGAGGCA
GCGCGGCTATCGTGGCTGGCCACGACGGGCGTTCCTTGCGCAGCTGTGCTCGACGTTGTCACTGAAGCGG
GAAGGGACTGGCTGCTATTGGGCGAAGTGCCGGGGCAGGATCTCCTGTCATCTCACCTTGCTCCTGCCGA
GAAAGTATCCATCATGGCTGATGCAATGCGGCGGCTGCATACGCTTGATCCGGCTACCTGCCCATTCGAC
CACCAAGCGAAACATCGCATCGAGCGAGCACGTACTCGGATGGAAGCCGGTCTTGTCGATCAGGATGATC
TGGACGAAGAGCATCAGGGGCTCGCGCCAGCCGAACTGTTCGCCAGGCTCAAGGCGCGCATGCCCGACGG
CGAGGATCTCGTCGTGACCCATGGCGATGCCTGCTTGCCGAATATCATGGTGGAAAATGGCCGCTTTTCT
GGATTCATCGACTGTGGCCGGCTGGGTGTGGCGGACCGCTATCAGGACATAGCGTTGGCTACCCGTGATA
TTGCTGAAGAGCTTGGCGGCGAATGGGCTGACCGCTTCCTCGTGCTTTACGGTATCGCCGCTCCCGATTC
GCAGCGCATCGCCTTCTATCGCCTTCTTGACGAGTTCTTCTGAGCGGGACTCTGGGGTTCGAAATGACCG
ACCAAGCGACGCCCAACCTGCCATCACGAGATTTCGATTCCACCGCCGCCTTCTATGAAAGGTTGGGCTT
CGGAATCGTTTTCCGGGACGCCGGCTGGATGATCCTCCAGCGCGGGGATCTCATGCTGGAGTTCTTCGCC
CACCCCAACTTGTTTATTGCAGCTTATAATGGTTACAAATAAAGCAATAGCATCACAAATTTCACAAATA
AAGCATTTTTTTCACTGCATTCTAGTTGTGGTTTGTCCAAACTCATCAATGTATCTTATCATGTCTGTAT
ACCGTCGACCTCTAGCTAGAGCTTGGCGTAATCATGGTCATAGCTGTTTCCTGTGTGAAATTGTTATCCG
CTCACAATTCCACACAACATACGAGCCGGAAGCATAAAGTGTAAAGCCTGGGGTGCCTAATGAGTGAGCT
AACTCACATTAATTGCGTTGCGCTCACTGCCCGCTTTCCAGTCGGGAAACCTGTCGTGCCAGCTGCATTA
ATGAATCGGCCAACGCGCGGGGAGAGGCGGTTTGCGTATTGGGCGCTCTTCCGCTTCCTCGCTCACTGAC
TCGCTGCGCTCGGTCGTTCGGCTGCGGCGAGCGGTATCAGCTCACTCAAAGGCGGTAATACGGTTATCCA
CAGAATCAGGGGATAACGCAGGAAAGAACATGTGAGCAAAAGGCCAGCAAAAGGCCAGGAACCGTAAAAA
GGCCGCGTTGCTGGCGTTTTTCCATAGGCTCCGCCCCCCTGACGAGCATCACAAAAATCGACGCTCAAGT
CAGAGGTGGCGAAACCCGACAGGACTATAAAGATACCAGGCGTTTCCCCCTGGAAGCTCCCTCGTGCGCT
CTCCTGTTCCGACCCTGCCGCTTACCGGATACCTGTCCGCCTTTCTCCCTTCGGGAAGCGTGGCGCTTTC
TCATAGCTCACGCTGTAGGTATCTCAGTTCGGTGTAGGTCGTTCGCTCCAAGCTGGGCTGTGTGCACGAA
CCCCCCGTTCAGCCCGACCGCTGCGCCTTATCCGGTAACTATCGTCTTGAGTCCAACCCGGTAAGACACG
ACTTATCGCCACTGGCAGCAGCCACTGGTAACAGGATTAGCAGAGCGAGGTATGTAGGCGGTGCTACAGA
GTTCTTGAAGTGGTGGCCTAACTACGGCTACACTAGAAGAACAGTATTTGGTATCTGCGCTCTGCTGAAG
CCAGTTACCTTCGGAAAAAGAGTTGGTAGCTCTTGATCCGGCAAACAAACCACCGCTGGTAGCGGTGGTT
TTTTTGTTTGCAAGCAGCAGATTACGCGCAGAAAAAAAGGATCTCAAGAAGATCCTTTGATCTTTTCTAC
GGGGTCTGACGCTCAGTGGAACGAAAACTCACGTTAAGGGATTTTGGTCATGAGATTATCAAAAAGGATC
TTCACCTAGATCCTTTTAAATTAAAAATGAAGTTTTAAATCAATCTAAAGTATATATGAGTAAACTTGGT
CTGACAGTTACCAATGCTTAATCAGTGAGGCACCTATCTCAGCGATCTGTCTATTTCGTTCATCCATAGT
TGCCTGACTCCCCGTCGTGTAGATAACTACGATACGGGAGGGCTTACCATCTGGCCCCAGTGCTGCAATG
ATACCGCGAGACCCACGCTCACCGGCTCCAGATTTATCAGCAATAAACCAGCCAGCCGGAAGGGCCGAGC
GCAGAAGTGGTCCTGCAACTTTATCCGCCTCCATCCAGTCTATTAATTGTTGCCGGGAAGCTAGAGTAAG
TAGTTCGCCAGTTAATAGTTTGCGCAACGTTGTTGCCATTGCTACAGGCATCGTGGTGTCACGCTCGTCG
TTTGGTATGGCTTCATTCAGCTCCGGTTCCCAACGATCAAGGCGAGTTACATGATCCCCCATGTTGTGCA
AAAAAGCGGTTAGCTCCTTCGGTCCTCCGATCGTTGTCAGAAGTAAGTTGGCCGCAGTGTTATCACTCAT
GGTTATGGCAGCACTGCATAATTCTCTTACTGTCATGCCATCCGTAAGATGCTTTTCTGTGACTGGTGAG
TACTCAACCAAGTCATTCTGAGAATAGTGTATGCGGCGACCGAGTTGCTCTTGCCCGGCGTCAATACGGG
ATAATACCGCGCCACATAGCAGAACTTTAAAAGTGCTCATCATTGGAAAACGTTCTTCGGGGCGAAAACT
CTCAAGGATCTTACCGCTGTTGAGATCCAGTTCGATGTAACCCACTCGTGCACCCAACTGATCTTCAGCA
TCTTTTACTTTCACCAGCGTTTCTGGGTGAGCAAAAACAGGAAGGCAAAATGCCGCAAAAAAGGGAATAA
GGGCGACACGGAAATGTTGAATACTCATACTCTTCCTTTTTCAATATTATTGAAGCATTTATCAGGGTTA
TTGTCTCATGAGCGGATACATATTTGAATGTATTTAGAAAAATAAACAAATAGGGGTTCCGCGCACATTT
CCCCGAAAAGTGCCACCTGAC
Features (pLannotate 1.2.2; 23 found; start..end, strand, type, name):
     31..83      -  misc_feature   bom (fragment): basis of mobility region from pBR322
    238..617     +  enhancer       CMV enhancer: human cytomegalovirus immediate early enhancer
    618..821     +  promoter       CMV promoter: human cytomegalovirus (CMV) immediate early promoter
    817..850     +  LTR            5' LTR (truncated) (fragment): truncated 5' long terminal repeat (LTR) from HIV-1
    866..884     +  promoter       T7 promoter: promoter for bacteriophage T7 RNA polymerase
    916..1737    +  CDS            TMEM106B: T106B_HUMAN - Experimental evidence at protein level: Swiss-Prot protein existence level 1. Involved in dendrite morphogenesis and maintenance by regulating lysosomal trafficking via its interaction with MAP6. May act by inhibiting retrograde transport of lysosomes along dendrites. Required for dendrite branching. From Homo sapiens (Human).
   1828..1847    +  CDS            Strep-Tag II (fragment): peptide that binds Strep-Tactin®, an engineered form of streptavidin
   1876..1895    +  CDS            Strep-Tag II (fragment): peptide that binds Strep-Tactin®, an engineered form of streptavidin
   1930..1948    -  promoter       SP6 promoter: promoter for bacteriophage SP6 RNA polymerase
   1974..2198    +  polyA_signal   bGH poly(A) signal: bovine growth hormone polyadenylation signal
   2202..2223    +  promoter       SV40 promoter (fragment): SV40 enhancer and early promoter
   2244..2672    +  rep_origin     f1 ori (sequence partly withheld): f1 bacteriophage origin of replication; arrow indicates direction of (+) strand synthesis
   2686..3015    +  promoter       SV40 promoter: SV40 enhancer and early promoter
   3082..3873    +  CDS            neo: KKA2_KLEPN - Also known as kan, nptII. Experimental evidence at protein level: Swiss-Prot protein existence level 1. Resistance to kanamycin, neomycin, paromomycin, ribostamycin, butirosin and gentamicin B. From Klebsiella pneumoniae.
   3897..4055    +  CDS            ble (fragment): BLE_KLEPN - Experimental evidence at protein level: Swiss-Prot protein existence level 1. Binding protein with a strong affinity to the bleomycin family of antibiotics. Binds to CL990; an antimitotic-antibiotic compound. From Klebsiella pneumoniae.
   4050..4171    +  polyA_signal   SV40 poly(A) signal: SV40 polyadenylation signal
   4244..4260    -  protein_bind   lac operator: The lac repressor binds to the lac operator to inhibit transcription in E. coli. This inhibition can be relieved by adding lactose or isopropyl-β-D-thiogalactopyranoside (IPTG). lac repressor encoded by lacI
   4268..4298    -  promoter       lac promoter: promoter for the E. coli lac operon
   4313..4334    -  protein_bind   CAP binding site: CAP binding activates transcription in the presence of cAMP. E. coli catabolite activator protein
   4347..4439    -  CDS            lacI (fragment): lac repressor; lacI; The lac repressor binds to the lac operator to inhibit transcription in E. coli. This inhibition can be relieved by adding lactose or isopropyl-β-D-thiogalactopyranoside (IPTG).
   4622..5210    -  rep_origin     ori: high-copy-number ColE1/pMB1/pBR322/pUC origin of replication
   5381..6241    -  CDS            AmpR: β-lactamase; bla; confers resistance to ampicillin, carbenicillin, and related antibiotics
   6242..6346    -  promoter       AmpR promoter: bla
