[The description below was written by a language model from this plasmid's Addgene catalogue record and pLannotate feature annotations shown in this document.]
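Description:
TMEM106B-2Strep is a mammalian expression plasmid built on the pcDNA3.1 backbone that produces human TMEM106B carrying a C-terminal tandem Strep tag. The sequenced construct is about 6.4 kb. It is propagated in E. coli through a high-copy ColE1/pUC-type origin with ampicillin selection from the β-lactamase gene and its native promoter. An f1 phage origin is also present, along with small remnants of lac regulatory sequence and a pBR322 bom fragment that are backbone carry-over without a role in expression.

The 822 bp TMEM106B coding sequence sits downstream of the human cytomegalovirus immediate-early enhancer and promoter, which drive strong constitutive transcription in mammalian cells. It is followed, after a short linker region, by two Strep-Tag II motifs annotated in tandem, then by the bovine growth hormone polyadenylation signal. T7 and SP6 phage promoters flank the insert, as is usual for this backbone. A short hit annotated as a truncated HIV-1 LTR fragment just after the CMV promoter is probably an incidental sequence match, since nothing else in the construct is lentiviral. A separate cassette places the neomycin phosphotransferase gene under the SV40 early promoter with an SV40 polyadenylation signal, allowing G418 selection of stable transfectants. The SV40 promoter region typically includes the SV40 origin, though it is not separately annotated here.

The twin Strep tag binds Strep-Tactin, so the plasmid suits affinity purification and detection of TMEM106B and its associated proteins from transfected cells. The record links it to a study of host factors that interact with SARS-CoV-2 proteins.
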