Addgene plasmid #210360: TMEM106B-2Strep
Purpose: Expresses TMEM106B fused with 2Strep in mammalian cells
Depositing lab: Michele Pagano. Depositing organization: NYU Grossman School of Medicine. Publication: The REEP5/TRAM1 complex binds SARS-CoV-2 NSP3 and promotes virus replication. Li J, Gui Q, Liang FX, Sall J, Zhang Q, Duan Y, Dhabaria A, Askenazi M, Ueberheide B, Stapleford KA, Pagano M. J Virol. 2023 Sep 28:e0050723. doi: 10.1128/jvi.00507-23. PubMed 37768083.
Backbone
  Vector backbone: PcDNA3.1
  Backbone size w/o insert (bp): 5400
  Total vector size (bp): 6300
  Vector type: Mammalian Expression
  Selectable markers: Neomycin (select with G418)
Growth in bacteria
  Bacterial resistance: Ampicillin, 100 μg/mL
  Growth temperature: 37°C
  Growth strain: DH5alpha
  Copy number: High Copy
Gene/Insert
  Gene/Insert name: TMEM106B
  Species: H. sapiens (human)
  Insert size (bp): 822
  GenBank ID: NM_018374.4
  Entrez Gene: TMEM106B (a.k.a. HLD16)
  Tag / fusion protein: 2Strep (C terminal on insert)
  Cloning method: Ligation Independent Cloning
  Sequencing primers: 5′ CMV-F; 3′ BGHR
Resource information
  A portion of this plasmid was derived from a plasmid made by: Horizon Discovery MHS6278-202808009
Terms and licenses: Academic/Nonprofit Terms; Industry Terms: Not Available to Industry
How to cite: TMEM106B-2Strep was a gift from Michele Pagano (Addgene plasmid # 210360 ; http://n2t.net/addgene:210360 ; RRID:Addgene_210360)
